>Addgene plasmid #70860 | pFOSGE_COF1G12 | depositor partial sequence | sequence record 126802 | insert
ATGGCCGACACGAAATCCGGTAGTGGTCGGCATTCGGCTGCCGGGGGAAGTGGAAACGCCGTCCTGTCGC
CCTTGGGGCAGGGTCCTGCGAACTTGGAGTGTAAGGACTTTCAGGAGTATCTGCGCACCCGCCAAACGCC
AGAGTCGCTGGAGAAGCTGTACAACTATCCGCCCATTTGTTTGGCCGTTTTTCGGGAGCTTCCAGAGATA
GCCCGGCAGTTTATCATAAGGATACTGTTCGTGGATCAGCCTGTGCCACAAGCGGTGGTCACATCATGGG
GTGCCCAACGTTGTGCCAAGGAGCAAGCCGAGGCAACCAGCTGCCTGACGGCTTTGAACGTCTGGCGGGT
CACAGCCATTCCGGGTGGCCTTTCTGCGTGGGAGCTCTCGCCCACCTTCAAGAAAAGCGTACGCCAGGTG
CTGCTGGGCGGCGGAAAACCTTGGCCTATGACCAACACGCTGGATAAGGACTCGAAGCCCAGGGACATTG
CTTTTCTGGATACATACGCCATGTCCCGCTGGCGTTGCGTGTTGCACTACATGGTCGGCACCGGAAATCG
CAATGGCACCGATGCGGAGGCCATTAGTCCGGACGCCGTTCGGATTCTGCTGCACGCCAATCTCATGAAA
CGTGATGAACGAGACGGTATCACAATAACCCGGCAGGGCTTTCAGTTCCTGCTGCTGGACACGCGAGCTC
AGGTGTGGCATTTTATGCTACAGTACCTGGACACGTGCGAAGAAAGAGGAATCAGCCTGCCGGAATGCTT
GTCCATGTTGTTCCAGCTCAGTTTTTCAACGCTGGGCAGGGATTACAGTTCCGAGGGCATGAACAGTCAG
ATGCTGACATTCCTGCAGCATCTACGGGAGTTTGGACTGGTCTTCCAACGTAAGCGTAAGGAGGGACGCT
TCTATCCCACACGTTTGGCTCTGAATGTGACAAGCAAGGAGGCGGCTGCGACTGCATCTGTGGCCATGGA
TGAGGAGGCCACTCAGGACTGTGGCTACATTGTGGTGGAGACGAACTACCGAGTGTATGCCTACACTGAT
TCTCCGCTCCAGGTAGCCGTGTTAGGTCTGTTCACGGAGCTTCTCTACCGCTTTCCCAATCTCGTCGTGG
GCGTGCTAACCCGCGATTCAGTGCGCCAGGCGTTGCGTGGCGGTATCACGGCAGAGCAGATTGTCTCGTA
TCTGGAGCAGTATGCGCATCCCAATATGCGCATGGTCGAGTCAGCCATTCACTCTAAATCCTGCCTGCCA
CCCACAGTCGTTGATCAAATTAAGCTGTGGGAATTAGAGCGAAATCGCTTCACCTACACCGAAGGCGTGC
TGTACAATCAGTTCCTCTCGCATACAGATTTCGTAACGCTACGAGACTACGCCCAGTCGATCCACATGCT
GGTGTGGCAAAATGAGCGAACTCGCACAATGGTGGTGCAAAAGAATGGCCACGACGATGTCAAGCGTTAC
TGGAAGAAGTACTCTAAGAGTGGTGTT
