>Addgene plasmid #70860 | pFOSGE_COF1G12 | addgene partial sequence | sequence record 130021 | M13pUC-Fwd 5'-CCCAGTCACGACGTTGTAAAACG-3'
TTTTTTATAATGCCAACTTTGTACAAAAAAGCAGGCTTCATGGCCGACACGAAATCCGGTAGTGGTCGGC
ATTCGGCTGCCGGGGGAAGTGGAAACGCCGTCCTGTCGCCCTTGGGGCAGGGTCCTGCGAACTTGGAGTG
TAAGGACTTTCAGGAGTATCTGCGCACCCGCCAAACGCCAGAGTCGCTGGAGAAGCTGTACAACTATCCG
CCCATTTGTTTGGCCGTTTTTCGGGAGCTTCCAGAGATAGCCCGGCAGTTTATCATAAGGATACTGTTCG
TGGATCAGCCTGTGCCACAAGCGGTGGTCACATCATGGGGTGCCCAACGTTGTGCCAAGGAGCAAGCCGA
GGCAACCAGCTGCCTGACGGCTTTGAACGTCTGGCGGGTCACAGCCATTCCGGGTGGCCTTTCTGCGTGG
GAGCTCTCGCCCACCTTCAAGAAAAGCGTACGCCAGGTGCTGCTGGGCGGCGGAAAACCTTGGCCTATGA
CCAACACGCTGGATAAGGACTCGAAGCCCAGGGACATTGCTTTTCTGGATACATACGCCATGTCCCGCTG
GCGTTGCGTGTTGCACTACATGGTCGGCACCGGAAATCGCAATGGCACCGATGCGGAGGCCATTAGTCCG
GACGCCGTTCGGATTCTGCTGCACGCCAATCTCATG
