[The description below was written by a language model from this plasmid's Addgene catalogue record.]
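Description:
pFOSGE_COF1G12 is a Gateway entry clone built in the pDONR221 donor backbone and carrying the Drosophila melanogaster gene mrn (CG7764, also known as Tfb2 or p52; the alternative names include a specific transcript identifier, suggesting one isoform was cloned). The insert is about 1.5 kb and was introduced by Gateway recombination. In a standard pDONR221-derived entry clone, this replaces the donor vector's counter-selection cassette and leaves the insert flanked by attL sites, although no feature table is provided to confirm the site arrangement here. The plasmid is maintained in E. coli as a high-copy vector under kanamycin selection. M13 forward and reverse primer sites on either side of the cloning region allow the insert to be sequenced.

As an entry vector, the construct has no recorded promoter for expressing the insert in eukaryotic cells, and no tags or reporters are listed. The record also does not state whether the open reading frame retains its stop codon. The clone serves as a shuttle: an LR recombination reaction moves the mrn sequence in a defined orientation into any compatible destination vector, which then supplies the promoter, fusion partners and host-specific elements. The associated publication concerns the context-dependent regulatory functions of transcriptional regulators. This suggests the clone belongs to a collection of fly transcription factor and cofactor sequences prepared for transfer into expression vectors for functional assays, but the record itself states only that it is a Gateway entry clone.
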