Addgene plasmid #70860: pFOSGE_COF1G12
Purpose: Gateway entry clone
Depositing lab: Alexander Stark. Depositing organization: Research Institute of Molecular Pathology (IMP). Publication: Transcriptional regulators form diverse groups with context-dependent regulatory functions. Stampfel G, Kazmar T, Frank O, Wienerroither S, Reiter F, Stark A. Nature. 2015 Nov 9. doi: 10.1038/nature15545. PubMed 26550828.
Backbone
  Vector backbone: pDONR221
  Backbone manufacturer: Invitrogen
  Backbone size w/o insert (bp): 4762
  Vector type: Gateway entry vector
Growth in bacteria
  Bacterial resistance: Kanamycin, 50 μg/mL
  Growth temperature: 37°C
  Growth strain: DH5alpha
  Copy number: High Copy
Gene/Insert
  Gene/Insert name: mrn (alt names: FBgn0261109; CG7764, FBtr0075595)
  Species: D. melanogaster (fly)
  Insert size (bp): 1497
  Entrez Gene: mrn (a.k.a. Dmel_CG7764, 154538_at, CG7764, Dmel\CG7764, Dmp52, TFB2, Tfb2, anon-WO0118547.648, l(3)E35, ms(3)nc16, nc16, p52)
  Cloning method: Gateway Cloning
  Sequencing primers: 5′ M13-F20; 3′ M13R
Terms and licenses: Academic/Nonprofit Terms; Industry Terms: Not Available to Industry
How to cite: pFOSGE_COF1G12 was a gift from Alexander Stark (Addgene plasmid # 70860 ; http://n2t.net/addgene:70860 ; RRID:Addgene_70860)
